>Addgene plasmid #26903 | pJV52 | depositor full sequence | sequence record 12744 | Author sequence
CGGACCGCTACCGGACAGCGAGGTCCGCGCCATCGCCAACAGCATTTGGCGTTGGATCACAACCAAGTCG
CGCATTTGGGCGGACGGGATCGTGGTCTACGAGGCCACACTCAGTGCGCGCCATGCGGCCATCTCGCGGA
AGGGCGCAGCAGCGCGCACGGCGGCGAGCACAGTTGCGCGGCGCGCAAAGTCCGCGTCAGCCATGGAGGC
ATTGCTATGAGCGACGGCTACAGCGACGGCTACAGCGACGGCTACAACTGGCAGCCGACTGTCCGCAAAA
AGCGGCGCGTGACCGCCGCCGAAGGCGCTCGAATCACCGGACTATCCGAACGCCACGTCGTCCGGCTCGT
GGCGCAGGAACGCAGCGAGTGGTTCGCCGAGCAGGCTGCACGCCGCGAACGCATCCGCGCCTATCACGAC
GACGAGGGCCACTCTTGGCCGCAAACGGCCAAACATTTCGGGCTGCATCTGGACACCGTTAAGCGACTCG
GCTATCGGGCGAGGAAAGAGCGTGCGGCAGAACAGGAAGCGGCTCAAAAGGCCCACAACGAAGCCGACAA
TCCACCGCTGTTCTAACGCAATTGGGGAGCGGGTGTCGCGGGGGTTCCGTGGGGGGTTCCGTTGCAACGG
GTCGGACAGGTAAAAGTCCTGGTAGACGCTAGTTTTCTGGTTTGGGCCATGCCTGTCTCGTTGCGTGTTT
CGTTGCGTCCGTTTTGAATACCAGCCAGACGAGACGGGGTTCTACGAATCTTGGTCGATACCAAGCCATT
TCCGCTGAATATCGTGGAGCTCACCGCCAGAATCGGTGGTTGTGGTGATGTACGTGGCGAACTCCGTTGT
AGTGCTTGTGGTGGCATCCGTGGCGCGGCCGCGGTACCAGATCTTTAAATCTAGATAAAGAAGTGACGCG
GTCTCAAGCGTCGAGCGTCGTCAGCGTGTCGAGGATGTCGAAGTCGTAGCCGTCGGCGCTGGCGATGTAG
ACCTGCTGGTCGAATTGACTGTCGCGCATACACATCGGGCCCCGGGGCCCGTCGAACCCGACATCGTGCG
CGGATGCCATCAGGTCCGGTATCTCGGGGGAGTGGGCCCGCTGGAAGATGGCCTCGAGCGCAACGAGACC
CTCGTAACAGGATTCGGCCATCGCGTTGAGCGGTGGCGCGTCGGCGCCGTAGCGGGCGACGTAGCTGCCC
ATCAGGTCCATGGCACCCGCGGTGGCCAGTGAACTGAAGTACGCCGCGGCGACATAGAGGTTTTCGGTGG
AGCCGGCGCCGCTGGCCAGCAGCATGTTCTCCTCCATCAGCGGGCTGAACCGCGCCATGCGGTCGTGCCC
GCCGGCGCGCGCGAACTCGCGGTTGAACAACACGGCGTCCTGGCCGACGAGCAGCATCAACACGGCCTGC
GCCCCCGACGCGATGGCCTTGCGGACCGGTGCGCGGAAATCGTCGGTGCCGTACGGGACGTAGATCTCCC
GTCTGAGCTCGAGGTCCAGATCTCGGCAGTACGCGCGGGCGGCCGCGGCGGAACGGCGCGGCCAGATGTA
GTCATCGCCGACCAGGCACCAGGACCGGATGCCGAAGTGGTCGCGCAGCCAGGCGAGCGCGGGCGCGATC
TGGATCTGCGGTGTCTCGCCTGTGCAGAACACGCCCGGTGTGCGTTCACCGCCCTCGTACAACGAGGTGT
AGACGTACGGGATGCGGTCGCGGACCACCGGGGAGATGCGGTTGCGCACGGCCGAGATGTGCCAGCCGGT
CACGGCGTCGAGACCGTGACCTCGCAACCGGTCGGCGACGGTCCGGGCGACGTCGTCGCCGGGCCGTCCG
CCGTCGAGCACCTCGATGGTGACCTTGCGGCCCTGCAGGCCGCCTCGGTCGTTGACCTCCTTGGCCGCGA
GCTCGGCCACGGCCTCGCACGAAGGCGCGAAGATTCCCGCTGGCCCTTGAAGCGGAATCACCAGCCCGAC
GCGGAACTCAACCTCGCCGTCCTGCACTCCAGATCACCGTCGATCCCGTGTAGTCTGCGCTTCAAAGCTT
TCTAGCAGAAATAATTCATTCTGAACAGACCCCGCCGTCGACACGAGGAGACACCCACCATGGCCGCCGG
ACAGCAGCGCCGCCCCAACCTCCTGCTGCCGTTGGTGCGTCTGACCCACCTCGCGGAGTCGGCGATCGAA
CGCGTGCTCGCGGACTCGTCGCTCAAGATCGAGGACTGGCGCGTGCTCGACGAGTTGGCCGGACGGCGCA
CCGTGCCCATGAGCGATCTCGCGCAGGCCACGCTGATCACGGGTCCGACTCTCACCAGAACCGTCGATCG
CCTTGTGTCGCAAGGGATCATCTACCGGACTGCCGATCTGCATGACCGCCGGCGGGTGCTCGTGGCGTTG
ACCCCGCGGGGGCGGACGCTGCGCAACCGCCTGGTGGACGCGGTAGCCGAGGCCGAGTGTGCGGCTTTTG
AATCGTGCGGGCTGGACGTCGACCAGTTGCGCGAACTCGTCGACACCACCTCGAATTTGACTTCGTAACC
ACCCGCGCCCGGCCGGCGTTCACCCTTGACTTTTATTTTCATCTGGATATATTTCGGGTGAATGGAAAGG
GGTGACCATGCCGACCTACACATTCCGTTGTTCCCACTGCGGTCCCTTCGATCTCACCTGCGCGATCTCC
GAGCGCGATGCGGCGGCGACCTGTCCGGAGTGCCGGACGCCGGCGCGCCGGGTCTTCGGTTCGGTAGGGC
TGACGACATTCACCGCGGGACATCACCGCGCATTCGACGCGGCGTCCGCGAGCGCCGAAAGTCCCACGGT
GGTGAAGTCGATTCCCGCAGGCGCGGACCGCCCGCGGGCCCCGCGCCGCAATCCCGGTCTACCGAGTCTG
CCGAGGTACTAGCGACATGGGTGGCGTCGGGCTCTTCTACGTGGGTGCGGTGCTCATCATCGACGGGCTG
ATGCTGCTGGGCCGCATCAGCCCACGAGGCGCAACACCGCTGAACTTCTTCGTCGGCGGACTGCAGGTGG
TGACGCCTACGGTGCTGATCCTGCAGTCCGGCGGAGACGCGGCCGTGATCTTCGCGGCCTCCGGGCTCTA
CCTGTTCGGCTTCACCTACCTGTGGGTGGCCATCAACAACGTGACCGACTGGGACGGAGAAGGTCTCGGA
TGGTTCTCGCTGTTCGTCGCGATCGCCGCACTCGGCTACTCGTGGCACGCGTTCACCGCCGAGGCCGACC
CGGCGTTCGGGGTGATCTGGCTGCTGTGGGCAGTGCTGTGGTTCATGCTGTTCCTGCTGCTCGGCCTGGG
GCACGACGCACTGGGGCCCGCCGTCGGGTTCGTCGCGGTGGCCGAAGGCGTGATCACCGCCGCCGTGCCG
GCCTTCCTGATCGTGTCGGGCAACTGGGAAACCGGCCCGCTCCCCGCCGCGGTCATCGCCGTGATCGGTT
TTGCCGCAGTTGTTCTCGCATACCCCATCGGGCGCCGTCTCGCAGCGCCGTCAGTCACCAACCCTCCACC
GGCCGCGCTCGCGGCCACCACCCGATAAGAGAAAGGGAGTCCACATATGTAACGGATCCAGCTGCAGAAT
TCGAAGCTTATCGATGTCGACGTAGTTAAGGGGATTACACATATGGCTGAAAATGCTGTCACCAAGCAGG
ATTCGCCCAAGGCACCCGAGACGATCTCGCAAGTGCTGCAGGTGCTCGTGCCGCAGCTGGCGCGTGCAGT
GCCCAAGGGTATGGACCCCGACCGCATCGCGCGGATCGTGCAAACCGAGATCCGCAAGTCGCGCAACGCG
AAAGCTGCTGGCATCGCTAAGCAGTCCCTCGACGACTGCACGCAAGAGTCATTTGCCGGTGCGCTGCTGA
CCTCGGCCGCGCTCGGTCTCGAGCCCGGTGTCAACGGCGAGTGCTACCTCGTGCCCTACCGCGACACCCG
GCGCGGCGTGGTCGAGTGCCAGCTGATCATCGGCTACCAGGGCATCGTCAAACTGTTCTGGCAGCACCCG
CGCGCCTCCCGGATCGACGCGCAGTGGGTCGGCGCGAACGACGAATTCCATTACACCATGGGCCTCAATC
CGACGCTGAAACACGTGAAGGCCAAGGGTGATCGGGGTAATCCGGTCTACTTCTACGCGATCGTCGAGGT
GACCGGCGCTGAGCCGCTGTGGGACGTGTTCACCGCCGACGAGATCAGGGAATTGCGTCGCGGCAAGGTC
GGATCCTCGGGCGACATCAAGGACCCGCAGCGCTGGATGGAGCGGAAGACCGCGCTCAAACAGGTGCTGA
AGCTGGCACCGAAGACGACGCGGCTCGACGCGGCGATCCGCGCCGACGATCGCCCGGGCACCGACCTGTC
ACAGTCGCAGGCGCTCGCGCTGCCGTCGACCGTCAAGCCGACGGCCGACTACATCGACGGCGAGATCGCC
GAGCCGCACGAGGTCGATACGCCACCGAAGTCGTCGCGCGCACAACGCGCGCAGCGCGCCACCGCGCCGG
CGCCCGACGTGCAGATGGCCAATCCCGATCAGCTGAAGCGCCTCGGCGAGATCCAGAAGGCCGAAAAGTA
CAACGACGCCGATTGGTTCAAGTTCCTCGCCGATTCGGCCGGCGTCAAAGCCACGCGCGCCGCCGACCTC
ACGTTCGACGAGGCGAAGGCTGTCATCGACATGTTCGACGGGCCCAACGCATGAGCGCCCCGGCGAATTC
CGACGCGGTGGTTGATCTGCAACTAGCGTACGATCGACTGCCAGGCATCAAATAAAACGAAAGGCTCAGT
CGAAAGACTGGGCCTTTCGTTTTATGCCATCATGGCCGCGGTGATCAGCTAGCCACCTGACGTCGGGGGG
GGGGGAAAGCCACGTTGTGTCTCAAAATCTCTGATGTTACATTGCACAAGATAAAAATATATCATCATGA
ACAATAAAACTGTCTGCTTACATAAACAGTAATACAAGGGGTGTTATGAGCCATATTCAACGGGAAACGT
CTTGCTCGAGGCCGCGATTAAATTCCAACATGGATGCTGATTTATATGGGTATAAATGGGCTCGCGATAA
TGTCGGGCAATCAGGTGCGACAATCTATCGCTTGTATGGGAAGCCCCATGCGCCAGAGTTGTTTCTGAAA
CATGGCAAAGGTAGCGTTGCCAATGATGTTACAGATGAGATGGTCAGACTAAACTGGCTGACGGAATTTA
TGCCTCTTCCGACCATCAAGCATTTTATCCGTACTCCTGATGATGCATGGTTACTCACCACTGCGATCCC
CGGGAAAACAGCATTCCAGGTATTAGAAGAATATCCTGATTCAGGTGAAAATATTGTTGATGCGCTGGCA
GTGTTCCTGCGCCGGTTGCATTCGATTCCTGTTTGTAATTGTCCTTTTAACAGCGATCGCGTATTTCGTC
TCGCTCAGGCGCAATCACGAATGAATAACGGTTTGGTTGATGCGAGTGATTTTGATGACGAGCGTAATGG
CTGGCCTGTTGAACAAGTCTGGAAAGAAATGCATAATCTTTTGCCATTCTCACCGGATTCAGTCGTCACT
CATGGTGATTTCTCACTTGATAACCTTATTTTTGACGAGGGGAAATTAATAGGTTGTATTGATGTTGGAC
GAGTCGGAATCGCAGACCGATACCAGGATCTTGCCATCCTATGGAACTGCCTCGGTGAGTTTTCTCCTTC
ATTACAGAAACGGCTTTTTCAAAAATATGGTATTGATAATCCTGATATGAATAAATTGCAGTTTCATTTG
ATGCTCGATGAGTTTTTCTAATCAGAATTGGTTAATTGGTTGTAACACTGGCAGAGCATTACGCTGACTT
GACGGGACGGCGGCTTTGTTGAATAAATCGAACTTTTGCTGAGTTGAAGGATCAGATCACGCATCTTCCC
GACAACGCAGACCGTTCCGTGGCAAAGCAAAAGTTCAAAATCACCAACTGGTCCACCTACAACAAAGCTC
TCATCAACCGTGGCTCCCTCACTTTCTGGCTGGATGATGGGGCGATTCAGGCCTGGTATGAGTCAGCAAC
ACCTTCTTCACGAGGCAGACCTCACTAGTTCCACTGAGCGTCAGACCCCGTAGAAAAGATCAAAGGATCT
TCTTGAGATCCTTTTTTTCTGCGCGTAATCTGCTGCTTGCAAACAAAAAAACCACCGCTACCAGCGGTGG
TTTGTTTGCCGGATCAAGAGCTACCAACTCTTTTTCCGAAGGTAACTGGCTTCAGCAGAGCGCAGATACC
AAATACTGTCCTTCTAGTGTAGCCGTAGTTAGGCCACCACTTCAAGAACTCTGTAGCACCGCCTACATAC
CTCGCTCTGCTAATCCTGTTACCAGTGGCTGCTGCCAGTGGCGATAAGTCGTGTCTTACCGGGTTGGACT
CAAGACGATAGTTACCGGATAAGGCGCAGCGGTCGGGCTGAACGGGGGGTTCGTGCACACAGCCCAGCTT
GGAGCGAACGACCTACACCGAACTGAGATACCTACAGCGTGAGCATTGAGAAAGCGCCACGCTTCCCGAA
GGGAGAAAGGCGGACAGGTATCCGGTAAGCGGCAGGGTCGGAACAGGAGAGCGCACGAGGGAGCTTCCAG
GGGGAAACGCCTGGTATCTTTATAGTCCTGTCGGGTTTCGCCACCTCTGACTTGAGCGTCGATTTTTGTG
ATGCTCGTCAGGGGGGCGGAGCCTATGGAAAAACGCCAGCAACGCGGCCTTTTTACGGTTCCTGGCCTTT
TGCTGGCCTTTTGCTCACATGTTCTTTCCTGCGTTATCCCCTGATTCTGTGGATAACCGTATTACCGCCT
TTGAGTGAGCTGATACCGCTCGCCGCAGCCGAACGACCGAGCGCAACGCGTGAGCCCACCAGCTCCGTAA
GTTCGGGTGCTGTGTGGCTCGTACCCGCGCATTCAGGCGGCAGGGGGTCTAACGGGTCTAAGGCGGCGTG
TACGGCCGCCACAGCGGCTCTTAGCGGCCCGGAAACGTCCTCGAAACGACGCATGTGTTCCTCCTGGTTG
GTACAGGTGGTTGGGGGTGCTCGGCTGTCGCTGGTGTTTCATCATCAGGGCTCGACGGGAGAGCGGGGGA
GTGTGCAGTTGTGGGGTGGCCCCTCAGCGAAATATCTGACTTGGAGCTCGTGTCGGACCATACACCGGTG
ATTAATCGTGGTTTATTATCAAGCGTGAGCCACGTCGCCGACGAATTTGAGCAGCTCTGGCTGCCGTACT
GGTCCCTGGCAAGCGACGATCTGCTCGAGGGGATCTACCGCCAAAGCCGCGCGTCGGCCCTAGGCCGCCG
GTACATCGAGGCGAACCCAACAGCGCTGGCAAACCTGCTGGTCGTGGACGTAGACCATCCAGACGCAGCG
CTCCGAGCGCTCAGCGCCCGGGGGTCCCATCCGCTGCCCAACGCGATCGTGGGCAATCGCGCCAACGGCC
ACGCACACGCAGTGTGGGCACTCAACGCCCCTGTTCCACGCACCGAATACGCGCGGCGTAAGCCGCTCGC
ATACATGGCGGCGTGCGCCGAAGGCCTTCGGCGCGCCGTCGATGGCGACCGCAGTTACTCAGGCCTCATG
ACCAAAAACCCCGGCCACATCGCCTGGGAAACGGAATGGCTCCACTCAGATCTCTACACACTCAGCCACA
TCGAGGCCGAGCTCGGCGCGAACATGCCACCGCCGCGCTGGCGTCAGCAGACCACGTACAAAGCGGCTCC
GACGCCGCTAGGGCGGAATTGCGCACTGTTCGATTCCGTCAGGTTGTGGGCCTATCTTCCCGCCCTCATG
CGGATCTACCTGCCGACCCGGAACGTGGACGGACTCGGCCGCGCGATCTATGCCGAGTGCCACGCGCGAA
ACGCCGAATTTCCGTGCAACGACGTGTGTCC
Features (pLannotate 1.2.2; 6 found; start..end, strand, type, name):
   2887..3525    +  CDS            AMIS_MYCSM: Protein inferred from homology: Swiss-Prot protein existence level 3. Possible transporter that might be responsible for the adsorption of amidase substrates or release of their hydrolysis products. From Mycolicibacterium smegmatis (Mycobacterium smegmatis).
   3562..3579    -  misc_feature   MCS (fragment): multiple cloning site
   4739..4785    +  terminator     rrnB T1 terminator: transcription terminator T1 from the E. coli rrnB gene
   4946..5761    +  CDS            KanR: aminoglycoside phosphotransferase; aph(3')-Ia; confers resistance to kanamycin in bacteria or G418 (Geneticin®) in eukaryotes
   5902..6045    +  CDS            TRA2_ECOLX (fragment): Protein predicted: Swiss-Prot protein existence level 4. Required for transposition of transposon Tn903. From Escherichia coli.
   6093..6681    +  rep_origin     ori: high-copy-number ColE1/pMB1/pBR322/pUC origin of replication
