[The description below was written by a language model from this plasmid's Addgene catalogue record and pLannotate feature annotations shown in this document.]
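Description:
pJV52 is a kanamycin-selected bacterial expression plasmid built on the pLAM12 backbone and carrying gene 61 of mycobacteriophage Che9c, cloned as an insert of about 1.06 kb into an HpaI site that was preserved at both junctions. The depositor's full sequence is 7,871 nt. It is maintained at high copy in E. coli through a ColE1/pUC-type origin. Selection relies on an aph(3')-Ia aminoglycoside phosphotransferase gene (KanR), which is followed by a short fragment of a Tn903 transposition protein, presumably carried over with the resistance cassette.

The automated annotation covers only part of the plasmid. Upstream of a multiple cloning site fragment it detects a coding sequence matching AmiS of Mycolicibacterium smegmatis, a putative transporter associated with the amidase locus. An E. coli rrnB T1 transcription terminator lies roughly 1.2 kb downstream of the cloning site. That interval is unannotated but is about the right size for the Che9c gene 61 insert, which the feature table does not call explicitly. The presence of M. smegmatis amidase-region sequence suggests that expression is driven from regulatory elements of that locus, but the record names no promoter. It also annotates no mycobacterial origin of replication, so roughly the first 2.9 kb of the sequence remains uncharacterised here.

The associated publication concerns recombineering in Mycobacterium tuberculosis, which indicates that the plasmid was made to express this phage-encoded function in support of homologous recombination-based genetic engineering in mycobacteria. The record itself does not describe the biochemical role of the gene 61 product.
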