Addgene plasmid #26903: pJV52
Depositing lab: Graham Hatfull. Depositing organization: University of Pittsburgh (University, School of Medicine, and Cancer Institute). Publication: Recombineering in Mycobacterium tuberculosis. van Kessel JC, Hatfull GF. Nat Methods. 2007 Feb . 4(2):147-52. 10.1038/nmeth996 PubMed 17179933.
Backbone
  Vector backbone: pLAM12
  Backbone size w/o insert (bp): 6758
  Vector type: Bacterial Expression
  Selectable markers: Kanamycin
Growth in bacteria
  Bacterial resistance: Kanamycin, 50 μg/mL
  Growth temperature: 37°C
  Growth strain: DH5alpha
  Copy number: High Copy
Gene/Insert
  Gene/Insert name: Che9c gene 61
  Species: Mycobacteriophage
  Insert size (bp): 1061
  Cloning method: Restriction Enzyme; 5′ cloning site HpaI (not destroyed); 3′ cloning site HpaI (not destroyed)
  Sequencing primers: 5′ sequence
Terms and licenses: Academic/Nonprofit Terms; Industry Terms: Not Available to Industry
How to cite: pJV52 was a gift from Graham Hatfull (Addgene plasmid # 26903 ; http://n2t.net/addgene:26903 ; RRID:Addgene_26903)
