>Addgene plasmid #26903 | pJV52 | addgene partial sequence | sequence record 33183 | 26903 with Kan-R (5' ATCGCGAGCCCATTTATACC 3')
ATCGCGGCCTCGAGCAAGACGTTTCCCGTTGAATATGGCTCATAACACCCCTTGTATTACTGTTTATGTA
AGCAGACAGTTTTATTGTTCATGATGATATATTTTTATCTTGTGCAATGTAACATCAGAGATTTTGAGAC
ACAACGTGGCTTTCCCCCCCCCCCGACGTCAGGTGGCTAGCTGATCACCGCGGCCATGATGGCATAAAAC
GAAAGGCCCAGTCTTTCGACTGAGCCTTTCGTTTTATTTGATGCCTGGCAGTCGATCGTACGCTAGTTGC
AGATCAACCACCGCGTCGGAATTCGCCGGGGCGCTCATGCGTTGGGCCCGTCGAACATGTCGATGACAGC
CTTCGCCTCGTCGAACGTGAGGTCGGCGGCGCGCGTGGCTTTGACGCCGGCCGAATCGGCGAGGAACTTG
AACCAATCGGCGTCGTTGTACTTTTCGGCCTTCTGGATCTCGCCGAGGCGCTTCAGCTGATCGGGATTGG
CCATCTGCACGTCGGGCGCCGGCGCGGTGGCGCGCTGCGCGCGTTGTGCGCGCGACGACTTCGGTGGCGT
ATCGACCTCGTGCGGCTCGGCGATCTCGCCGTCGATGTAGTCGGCCGTCGGCTTGACGGTCGACGGCAGC
GCGAGCGCCTGCGACTGTGACAGGTCGGTGCCCGGGCGATCGTCGGCGCGGATCGCCGCGTCGAGCCGCG
TCGTCTTCGGTGCCAGCTTCAGCACCT
